>Addgene plasmid #201481 | NbV5-TEV219 | depositor full sequence | sequence record 390665 | Full Sequence
AGAAGTAGTGAGGAGGCTTTTTTGGAGGCCTAGGCTTTTGCAAAAAGCTCCCGGGAGCTTGTATATCCAT
TTTCGGATCTGATCAGCACGTGTTGACAATTAATCATCGGCATAGTATATCGGCATAGTATAATACGACA
AGGTGAGGAACTAAACCATGGCCAAGCCTTTGTCTCAAGAAGAATCCACCCTCATTGAAAGAGCAACGGC
TACAATCAACAGCATCCCCATCTCTGAAGACTACAGCGTCGCCAGCGCAGCTCTCTCTAGCGACGGCCGC
ATCTTCACTGGTGTCAATGTATATCATTTTACTGGGGGACCTTGTGCAGAACTCGTGGTGCTGGGCACTG
CTGCTGCTGCGGCAGCTGGCAACCTGACTTGTATCGTCGCGATCGGAAATGAGAACAGGGGCATCTTGAG
CCCCTGCGGACGGTGCCGACAGGTGCTTCTCGATCTGCATCCTGGGATCAAAGCCATAGTGAAGGACAGT
GATGGACAGCCGACGGCAGTTGGGATTCGTGAATTGCTGCCCTCTGGTTATGTGTGGGAGGGCTAAGCAC
TTCGTGGCCGAGGAGCAGGACTGACACGTGCTACGAGATTTCGATTCCACCGCCGCCTTCTATGAAAGGT
TGGGCTTCGGAATCGTTTTCCGGGACGCCGGCTGGATGATCCTCCAGCGCGGGGATCTCATGCTGGAGTT
CTTCGCCCACCCCAACTTGTTTATTGCAGCTTATAATGGTTACAAATAAAGCAATAGCATCACAAATTTC
ACAAATAAAGCATTTTTTTCACTGCATTCTAGTTGTGGTTTGTCCAAACTCATCAATGTATCTTATCATG
TCTGTATACCGTCGACCTCTAGCTAGAGCTTGGCGTAATCATGGTCATAGCTGTTTCCTGTGTGAAATTG
TTATCCGCTCACAATTCCACACAACATACGAGCCGGAAGCATAAAGTGTAAAGCCTGGGGTGCCTAATGA
GTGAGCTAACTCACATTAATTGCGTTGCGCTCACTGCCCGCTTTCCAGTCGGGAAACCTGTCGTGCCAGC
TGCATTAATGAATCGGCCAACGCGCGGGGAGAGGCGGTTTGCGTATTGGGCGCTCTTCCGCTTCCTCGCT
CACTGACTCGCTGCGCTCGGTCGTTCGGCTGCGGCGAGCGGTATCAGCTCACTCAAAGGCGGTAATACGG
TTATCCACAGAATCAGGGGATAACGCAGGAAAGAACATGTGAGCAAAAGGCCAGCAAAAGGCCAGGAACC
GTAAAAAGGCCGCGTTGCTGGCGTTTTTCCATAGGCTCCGCCCCCCTGACGAGCATCACAAAAATCGACG
CTCAAGTCAGAGGTGGCGAAACCCGACAGGACTATAAAGATACCAGGCGTTTCCCCCTGGAAGCTCCCTC
GTGCGCTCTCCTGTTCCGACCCTGCCGCTTACCGGATACCTGTCCGCCTTTCTCCCTTCGGGAAGCGTGG
CGCTTTCTCATAGCTCACGCTGTAGGTATCTCAGTTCGGTGTAGGTCGTTCGCTCCAAGCTGGGCTGTGT
GCACGAACCCCCCGTTCAGCCCGACCGCTGCGCCTTATCCGGTAACTATCGTCTTGAGTCCAACCCGGTA
AGACACGACTTATCGCCACTGGCAGCAGCCACTGGTAACAGGATTAGCAGAGCGAGGTATGTAGGCGGTG
CTACAGAGTTCTTGAAGTGGTGGCCTAACTACGGCTACACTAGAAGAACAGTATTTGGTATCTGCGCTCT
GCTGAAGCCAGTTACCTTCGGAAAAAGAGTTGGTAGCTCTTGATCCGGCAAACAAACCACCGCTGGTAGC
GGTGGTTTTTTTGTTTGCAAGCAGCAGATTACGCGCAGAAAAAAAGGATCTCAAGAAGATCCTTTGATCT
TTTCTACGGGGTCTGACGCTCAGTGGAACGAAAACTCACGTTAAGGGATTTTGGTCATGAGATTATCAAA
AAGGATCTTCACCTAGATCCTTTTAAATTAAAAATGAAGTTTTAAATCAATCTAAAGTATATATGAGTAA
ACTTGGTCTGACAGTTACCAATGCTTAATCAGTGAGGCACCTATCTCAGCGATCTGTCTATTTCGTTCAT
CCATAGTTGCCTGACTCCCCGTCGTGTAGATAACTACGATACGGGAGGGCTTACCATCTGGCCCCAGTGC
TGCAATGATACCGCGAGACCCACGCTCACCGGCTCCAGATTTATCAGCAATAAACCAGCCAGCCGGAAGG
GCCGAGCGCAGAAGTGGTCCTGCAACTTTATCCGCCTCCATCCAGTCTATTAATTGTTGCCGGGAAGCTA
GAGTAAGTAGTTCGCCAGTTAATAGTTTGCGCAACGTTGTTGCCATTGCTACAGGCATCGTGGTGTCACG
CTCGTCGTTTGGTATGGCTTCATTCAGCTCCGGTTCCCAACGATCAAGGCGAGTTACATGATCCCCCATG
TTGTGCAAAAAAGCGGTTAGCTCCTTCGGTCCTCCGATCGTTGTCAGAAGTAAGTTGGCCGCAGTGTTAT
CACTCATGGTTATGGCAGCACTGCATAATTCTCTTACTGTCATGCCATCCGTAAGATGCTTTTCTGTGAC
TGGTGAGTACTCAACCAAGTCATTCTGAGAATAGTGTATGCGGCGACCGAGTTGCTCTTGCCCGGCGTCA
ATACGGGATAATACCGCGCCACATAGCAGAACTTTAAAAGTGCTCATCATTGGAAAACGTTCTTCGGGGC
GAAAACTCTCAAGGATCTTACCGCTGTTGAGATCCAGTTCGATGTAACCCACTCGTGCACCCAACTGATC
TTCAGCATCTTTTACTTTCACCAGCGTTTCTGGGTGAGCAAAAACAGGAAGGCAAAATGCCGCAAAAAAG
GGAATAAGGGCGACACGGAAATGTTGAATACTCATACTCTTCCTTTTTCAATATTATTGAAGCATTTATC
AGGGTTATTGTCTCATGAGCGGATACATATTTGAATGTATTTAGAAAAATAAACAAATAGGGGTTCCGCG
CACATTTCCCCGAAAAGTGCCACCTGACGTCGACGGATCGGGAGATCTCCCGATCCCCTATGGTGCACTC
TCAGTACAATCTGCTCTGATGCCGCATAGTTAAGCCAGTATCTGCTCCCTGCTTGTGTGTTGGAGGTCGC
TGAGTAGTGCGCGAGCAAAATTTAAGCTACAACAAGGCAAGGCTTGACCGACAATTGCATGAAGAATCTG
CTTAGGGTTAGGCGTTTTGCGCTGCTTCGCGATGTACGGGCCAGATATACGCGTTGACATTGATTATTGA
CTAGTTATTAATAGTAATCAATTACGGGGTCATTAGTTCATAGCCCATATATGGAGTTCCGCGTTACATA
ACTTACGGTAAATGGCCCGCCTGGCTGACCGCCCAACGACCCCCGCCCATTGACGTCAATAATGACGTAT
GTTCCCATAGTAACGCCAATAGGGACTTTCCATTGACGTCAATGGGTGGAGTATTTACGGTAAACTGCCC
ACTTGGCAGTACATCAAGTGTATCATATGCCAAGTACGCCCCCTATTGACGTCAATGACGGTAAATGGCC
CGCCTGGCATTATGCCCAGTACATGACCTTATGGGACTTTCCTACTTGGCAGTACATCTACGTATTAGTC
ATCGCTATTACCATGGTGATGCGGTTTTGGCAGTACATCAATGGGCGTGGATAGCGGTTTGACTCACGGG
GATTTCCAAGTCTCCACCCCATTGACGTCAATGGGAGTTTGTTTTGGCACCAAAATCAACGGGACTTTCC
AAAATGTCGTAACAACTCCGCCCCATTGACGCAAATGGGCGGTAGGCGTGTACGGTGGGAGGTCTATATA
AGCAGAGCTCTCTGGCTAACTAGAGAACCCACTGCTTACTGGCTTATCGAAATTAATACGACTCACTATA
GGGAGACCCAAGCTGGCTAGTTAAGCTTGCCACCATGGCTGAAGTGCAGCTGCAAGCCAGCGGCGGAGGC
TTCGTGCAGCCCGGCGGATCTCTGAGACTGTCTTGTGCCGCTTCTGGCACCACCAGCTTCGGCGATACAA
TGGGCTGGTTCCGGCAGGCCCCTGGAAAGGAAAGAGAGTTTGTGTCCGCCATCTCCAGACAGGGCGACAA
GCACTACTATGCCGACAGCGTGAAAGGCAGATTCACAATCAGCCGGGACAACAGCAAGAACACCGTGTAC
CTGCAGATGAACTCTCTGAGAGCCGAAGATACCGCCACCTACTACTGCGCCGAGTGGATGAATACCAGAC
GCGAGTTCATCACCCCTTACTGGGGCCAGGGAACACAGGTGACCGTGTCTAGCGGATCCGGTAGTGGTGG
TGGGTCTGGGGGAGGGTCCGGAGGCGGCTCTGGTGGTGGGTCATACCCTTACGACGTACCTGATTACGCG
GGCTCATCTCTGTTCAAGGGCCCAAGAGACTATAATCCTATCTCATCAACGATCTGCCATCTCACAAACG
AATCCGACGGACACACGACCTCTCTTTACGGGATTGGTTTCGGCCCTTTTATCATAACTAATAAACATCT
TTTCCGCCGGAACAACGGAACTTTGCTTGTCCAGTCACTTCATGGCGTATTTAAAGTGAAGAATACTACT
ACTTTGCAACAACATCTCATTGACGGCCGGGACATGATTATTATAAGAATGCCGAAGGATTTTCCACCTT
TCCCCCAAAAACTTAAGTTTCGGGAGCCACAACGAGAGGAACGAATATGCCTGGTAACAACAAATTTTCA
AACTAAATCTATGTCTTCAATGGTGAGTGACACATCTTGTACATTTCCCTCTAGTGACGGGATTTTCTGG
AAGCATTGGATACAGACTAAGGACGGGCAGTGCGGATCACCACTCGTGTCCACACGCGATGGATTCATTG
TCGGGATTCATAGTGCTTCTAACTTCACCAACACCAATAATTATTTTACTTCTGTGCCAAAAAACTTCAT
GGAGCTGCTTACTAGCCAAGAAGCCCAACAGTGGGTGAGTGGGTGGCGCCTGAACGCCGACTCCGTCTTG
TGGGGGGGTCACAAGGTCTTTATGGTATAATCTAGAGGGCCCTTCGAACAAAAACTCATCTCAGAAGAGG
ATCTGAATATGCATACCGGTCATCATCACCATCACCATTGAGTTTAAACCCGCTGATCAGCCTCGACTGT
GCCTTCTAGTTGCCAGCCATCTGTTGTTTGCCCCTCCCCCGTGCCTTCCTTGACCCTGGAAGGTGCCACT
CCCACTGTCCTTTCCTAATAAAATGAGGAAATTGCATCGCATTGTCTGAGTAGGTGTCATTCTATTCTGG
GGGGTGGGGTGGGGCAGGACAGCAAGGGGGAGGATTGGGAAGACAATAGCAGGCATGCTGGGGATGCGGT
GGGCTCTATGGCTTCTGAGGCGGAAAGAACCAGCTGGGGCTCTAGGGGGTATCCCC
[124 nt withheld, positions 5447-5570]
C
[91 nt withheld, positions 5572-5662]
A
[49 nt withheld, positions 5664-5712]
CCTTTGACGTTGGAGTCCACGTTCTTT
[37 nt withheld, positions 5740-5776]
ACCCTATCTCGGTCTATTCTTTTGATTTATAAGGGATTTTGCCGATTTCGGCCTATTGGTTAAAAAATGA
GCTGATTTAACAAAAATTTAACGCGAATTAATTCTGTGGAATGTGTGTCAGTTAGGGTGTGGAAAGTCCC
CAGGCTCCCCAGCAGGCAGAAGTATGCAAAGCATGCATCTCAATTAGTCAGCAACCAGGTGTGGAAAGTC
CCCAGGCTCCCCAGCAGGCAGAAGTATGCAAAGCATGCATCTCAATTAGTCAGCAACCATAGTCCCGCCC
CTAACTCCGCCCATCCCGCCCCTAACTCCGCCCAGTTCCGCCCATTCTCCGCCCCATGGCTGACTAATTT
TTTTTATTTATGCAGAGGCCGAGGCCGCCTCTGCCTCTGAGCTATTCC
Features (pLannotate 1.2.2; 23 found; start..end, strand, type, name):
     92..139     +  promoter       EM7 promoter: synthetic bacterial promoter&nbsp
    158..556     +  CDS            BSD: blasticidin S deaminase; Aspergillus terreus BSD; confers resistance to blasticidin
    557..584     +  CDS            BleoR (fragment): antibiotic-binding protein; Sh ble from Streptoalloteichus hindustanus; confers resistance to bleomycin, phleomycin, and Zeocin™
    594..719     +  CDS            ble (fragment): BLE_KLEPN - Experimental evidence at protein level: Swiss-Prot protein existence level 1. Binding protein with a strong affinity to the bleomycin family of antibiotics. Binds to CL990; an antimitotic-antibiotic compound. From Klebsiella pneumoniae.
    714..835     +  polyA_signal   SV40 poly(A) signal: SV40 polyadenylation signal
    908..924     -  protein_bind   lac operator: The lac repressor binds to the lac operator to inhibit transcription in E. coli. This inhibition can be relieved by adding lactose or isopropyl-β-D-thiogalactopyranoside (IPTG). lac repressor encoded by lacI
    932..962     -  promoter       lac promoter: promoter for the E. coli lac operon
    977..998     -  protein_bind   CAP binding site: CAP binding activates transcription in the presence of cAMP. E. coli catabolite activator protein
   1011..1103    -  CDS            lacI (fragment): lac repressor; lacI; The lac repressor binds to the lac operator to inhibit transcription in E. coli. This inhibition can be relieved by adding lactose or isopropyl-β-D-thiogalactopyranoside (IPTG).
   1286..1874    -  rep_origin     ori: high-copy-number ColE1/pMB1/pBR322/pUC origin of replication
   2045..2905    -  CDS            AmpR: β-lactamase; bla; confers resistance to ampicillin, carbenicillin, and related antibiotics
   2906..3010    -  promoter       AmpR promoter: bla
   3069..3121    -  misc_feature   bom (fragment): basis of mobility region from pBR322
   3276..3655    +  enhancer       CMV enhancer: human cytomegalovirus immediate early enhancer
   3656..3859    +  promoter       CMV promoter: human cytomegalovirus (CMV) immediate early promoter
   3855..3888    +  LTR            5' LTR (truncated) (fragment): truncated 5' long terminal repeat (LTR) from HIV-1
   3904..3922    +  promoter       T7 promoter: promoter for bacteriophage T7 RNA polymerase
   3961..4323    +  CDS            HV01_CANLF: Experimental evidence at protein level: Swiss-Prot protein existence level 1. From Canis lupus familiaris (Dog) (Canis familiaris).
   4405..5088    +  CDS            POLG_TEV (fragment): Experimental evidence at protein level: Swiss-Prot protein existence level 1. [Nuclear inclusion protein A]: has RNA-binding and proteolytic activities. From Tobacco etch virus (TEV).
   5177..5401    +  polyA_signal   bGH poly(A) signal: bovine growth hormone polyadenylation signal
   5405..5426    +  promoter       SV40 promoter (fragment): SV40 enhancer and early promoter
   5447..5875    +  rep_origin     f1 ori (sequence partly withheld): f1 bacteriophage origin of replication; arrow indicates direction of (+) strand synthesis
   5889..44      +  promoter       SV40 promoter (across the origin): SV40 enhancer and early promoter
