>Addgene plasmid #201481 | NbV5-TEV219 | addgene full sequence | sequence record 395335 | Addgene NGS Result
AGAAGTAGTGAGGAGGCTTTTTTGGAGGCCTAGGCTTTTGCAAAAAGCTCCCGGGAGCTTGTATATCCAT
TTTCGGATCTGATCAGCACGTGTTGACAATTAATCATCGGCATAGTATATCGGCATAGTATAATACGACA
AGGTGAGGAACTAAACCATGGCCAAGCCTTTGTCTCAAGAAGAATCCACCCTCATTGAAAGAGCAACGGC
TACAATCAACAGCATCCCCATCTCTGAAGACTACAGCGTCGCCAGCGCAGCTCTCTCTAGCGACGGCCGC
ATCTTCACTGGTGTCAATGTATATCATTTTACTGGGGGACCTTGTGCAGAACTCGTGGTGCTGGGCACTG
CTGCTGCTGCGGCAGCTGGCAACCTGACTTGTATCGTCGCGATCGGAAATGAGAACAGGGGCATCTTGAG
CCCCTGCGGACGGTGCCGACAGGTGCTTCTCGATCTGCATCCTGGGATCAAAGCCATAGTGAAGGACAGT
GATGGACAGCCGACGGCAGTTGGGATTCGTGAATTGCTGCCCTCTGGTTATGTGTGGGAGGGCTAAGCAC
TTCGTGGCCGAGGAGCAGGACTGACACGTGCTACGAGATTTCGATTCCACCGCCGCCTTCTATGAAAGGT
TGGGCTTCGGAATCGTTTTCCGGGACGCCGGCTGGATGATCCTCCAGCGCGGGGATCTCATGCTGGAGTT
CTTCGCCCACCCCAACTTGTTTATTGCAGCTTATAATGGTTACAAATAAAGCAATAGCATCACAAATTTC
ACAAATAAAGCATTTTTTTCACTGCATTCTAGTTGTGGTTTGTCCAAACTCATCAATGTATCTTATCATG
TCTGTATACCGTCGACCTCTAGCTAGAGCTTGGCGTAATCATGGTCATAGCTGTTTCCTGTGTGAAATTG
TTATCCGCTCACAATTCCACACAACATACGAGCCGGAAGCATAAAGTGTAAAGCCTGGGGTGCCTAATGA
GTGAGCTAACTCACATTAATTGCGTTGCGCTCACTGCCCGCTTTCCAGTCGGGAAACCTGTCGTGCCAGC
TGCATTAATGAATCGGCCAACGCGCGGGGAGAGGCGGTTTGCGTATTGGGCGCTCTTCCGCTTCCTCGCT
CACTGACTCGCTGCGCTCGGTCGTTCGGCTGCGGCGAGCGGTATCAGCTCACTCAAAGGCGGTAATACGG
TTATCCACAGAATCAGGGGATAACGCAGGAAAGAACATGTGAGCAAAAGGCCAGCAAAAGGCCAGGAACC
GTAAAAAGGCCGCGTTGCTGGCGTTTTTCCATAGGCTCCGCCCCCCTGACGAGCATCACAAAAATCGACG
CTCAAGTCAGAGGTGGCGAAACCCGACAGGACTATAAAGATACCAGGCGTTTCCCCCTGGAAGCTCCCTC
GTGCGCTCTCCTGTTCCGACCCTGCCGCTTACCGGATACCTGTCCGCCTTTCTCCCTTCGGGAAGCGTGG
CGCTTTCTCATAGCTCACGCTGTAGGTATCTCAGTTCGGTGTAGGTCGTTCGCTCCAAGCTGGGCTGTGT
GCACGAACCCCCCGTTCAGCCCGACCGCTGCGCCTTATCCGGTAACTATCGTCTTGAGTCCAACCCGGTA
AGACACGACTTATCGCCACTGGCAGCAGCCACTGGTAACAGGATTAGCAGAGCGAGGTATGTAGGCGGTG
CTACAGAGTTCTTGAAGTGGTGGCCTAACTACGGCTACACTAGAAGAACAGTATTTGGTATCTGCGCTCT
GCTGAAGCCAGTTACCTTCGGAAAAAGAGTTGGTAGCTCTTGATCCGGCAAACAAACCACCGCTGGTAGC
GGTGGTTTTTTTGTTTGCAAGCAGCAGATTACGCGCAGAAAAAAAGGATCTCAAGAAGATCCTTTGATCT
TTTCTACGGGGTCTGACGCTCAGTGGAACGAAAACTCACGTTAAGGGATTTTGGTCATGAGATTATCAAA
AAGGATCTTCACCTAGATCCTTTTAAATTAAAAATGAAGTTTTAAATCAATCTAAAGTATATATGAGTAA
ACTTGGTCTGACAGTTACCAATGCTTAATCAGTGAGGCACCTATCTCAGCGATCTGTCTATTTCGTTCAT
CCATAGTTGCCTGACTCCCCGTCGTGTAGATAACTACGATACGGGAGGGCTTACCATCTGGCCCCAGTGC
TGCAATGATACCGCGAGACCCACGCTCACCGGCTCCAGATTTATCAGCAATAAACCAGCCAGCCGGAAGG
GCCGAGCGCAGAAGTGGTCCTGCAACTTTATCCGCCTCCATCCAGTCTATTAATTGTTGCCGGGAAGCTA
GAGTAAGTAGTTCGCCAGTTAATAGTTTGCGCAACGTTGTTGCCATTGCTACAGGCATCGTGGTGTCACG
CTCGTCGTTTGGTATGGCTTCATTCAGCTCCGGTTCCCAACGATCAAGGCGAGTTACATGATCCCCCATG
TTGTGCAAAAAAGCGGTTAGCTCCTTCGGTCCTCCGATCGTTGTCAGAAGTAAGTTGGCCGCAGTGTTAT
CACTCATGGTTATGGCAGCACTGCATAATTCTCTTACTGTCATGCCATCCGTAAGATGCTTTTCTGTGAC
TGGTGAGTACTCAACCAAGTCATTCTGAGAATAGTGTATGCGGCGACCGAGTTGCTCTTGCCCGGCGTCA
ATACGGGATAATACCGCGCCACATAGCAGAACTTTAAAAGTGCTCATCATTGGAAAACGTTCTTCGGGGC
GAAAACTCTCAAGGATCTTACCGCTGTTGAGATCCAGTTCGATGTAACCCACTCGTGCACCCAACTGATC
TTCAGCATCTTTTACTTTCACCAGCGTTTCTGGGTGAGCAAAAACAGGAAGGCAAAATGCCGCAAAAAAG
GGAATAAGGGCGACACGGAAATGTTGAATACTCATACTCTTCCTTTTTCAATATTATTGAAGCATTTATC
AGGGTTATTGTCTCATGAGCGGATACATATTTGAATGTATTTAGAAAAATAAACAAATAGGGGTTCCGCG
CACATTTCCCCGAAAAGTGCCACCTGACGTCGACGGATCGGGAGATCTCCCGATCCCCTATGGTGCACTC
TCAGTACAATCTGCTCTGATGCCGCATAGTTAAGCCAGTATCTGCTCCCTGCTTGTGTGTTGGAGGTCGC
TGAGTAGTGCGCGAGCAAAATTTAAGCTACAACAAGGCAAGGCTTGACCGACAATTGCATGAAGAATCTG
CTTAGGGTTAGGCGTTTTGCGCTGCTTCGCGATGTACGGGCCAGATATACGCGTTGACATTGATTATTGA
CTAGTTATTAATAGTAATCAATTACGGGGTCATTAGTTCATAGCCCATATATGGAGTTCCGCGTTACATA
ACTTACGGTAAATGGCCCGCCTGGCTGACCGCCCAACGACCCCCGCCCATTGACGTCAATAATGACGTAT
GTTCCCATAGTAACGCCAATAGGGACTTTCCATTGACGTCAATGGGTGGAGTATTTACGGTAAACTGCCC
ACTTGGCAGTACATCAAGTGTATCATATGCCAAGTACGCCCCCTATTGACGTCAATGACGGTAAATGGCC
CGCCTGGCATTATGCCCAGTACATGACCTTATGGGACTTTCCTACTTGGCAGTACATCTACGTATTAGTC
ATCGCTATTACCATGGTGATGCGGTTTTGGCAGTACATCAATGGGCGTGGATAGCGGTTTGACTCACGGG
GATTTCCAAGTCTCCACCCCATTGACGTCAATGGGAGTTTGTTTTGGCACCAAAATCAACGGGACTTTCC
AAAATGTCGTAACAACTCCGCCCCATTGACGCAAATGGGCGGTAGGCGTGTACGGTGGGAGGTCTATATA
AGCAGAGCTGGTTTAGTGAACCGTCAGATCCGCTAGCGCTACCGGACTCAGATCTCGAGCTCAAGCTTGC
CACCATGGCTGAAGTGCAGCTGCAAGCCAGCGGCGGAGGCTTCGTGCAGCCCGGCGGATCTCTGAGACTG
TCTTGTGCCGCTTCTGGCACCACCAGCTTCGGCGATACAATGGGCTGGTTCCGGCAGGCCCCTGGAAAGG
AAAGAGAGTTTGTGTCCGCCATCTCCAGACAGGGCGACAAGCACTACTATGCCGACAGCGTGAAAGGCAG
ATTCACAATCAGCCGGGACAACAGCAAGAACACCGTGTACCTGCAGATGAACTCTCTGAGAGCCGAAGAT
ACCGCCACCTACTACTGCGCCGAGTGGATGAATACCAGACGCGAGTTCATCACCCCTTACTGGGGCCAGG
GAACACAGGTGACCGTGTCTAGCGGATCCGGTAGTGGTGGTGGGTCTGGGGGAGGGTCCGGAGGCGGCTC
TGGTGGTGGGTCATACCCTTACGACGTACCTGATTACGCGGGCTCATCTCTGTTCAAGGGCCCAAGAGAC
TATAATCCTATCTCATCAACGATCTGCCATCTCACAAACGAATCCGACGGACACACGACCTCTCTTTACG
GGATTGGTTTCGGCCCTTTTATCATAACTAATAAACATCTTTTCCGCCGGAACAACGGAACTTTGCTTGT
CCAGTCACTTCATGGCGTATTTAAAGTGAAGAATACTACTACTTTGCAACAACATCTCATTGACGGCCGG
GACATGATTATTATAAGAATGCCGAAGGATTTTCCACCTTTCCCCCAAAAACTTAAGTTTCGGGAGCCAC
AACGAGAGGAACGAATATGCCTGGTAACAACAAATTTTCAAACTAAATCTATGTCTTCAATGGTGAGTGA
CACATCTTGTACATTTCCCTCTAGTGACGGGATTTTCTGGAAGCATTGGATACAGACTAAGGACGGGCAG
TGCGGATCACCACTCGTGTCCACACGCGATGGATTCATTGTCGGGATTCATAGTGCTTCTAACTTCACCA
ACACCAATAATTATTTTACTTCTGTGCCAAAAAACTTCATGGAGCTGCTTACTAGCCAAGAAGCCCAACA
GTGGGTGAGTGGGTGGCGCCTGAACGCCGACTCCGTCTTGTGGGGGGGTCACAAGGTCTTTATGGTATAA
TCTAGAGGGCCCTTCGAACAAAAACTCATCTCAGAAGAGGATCTGAATATGCATACCGGTCATCATCACC
ATCACCATTGAGTTTAAACCCGCTGATCAGCCTCGACTGTGCCTTCTAGTTGCCAGCCATCTGTTGTTTG
CCCCTCCCCCGTGCCTTCCTTGACCCTGGAAGGTGCCACTCCCACTGTCCTTTCCTAATAAAATGAGGAA
ATTGCATCGCATTGTCTGAGTAGGTGTCATTCTATTCTGGGGGGTGGGGTGGGGCAGGACAGCAAGGGGG
AGGATTGGGAAGACAATAGCAGGCATGCTGGGGATGCGGTGGGCTCTATGGCTTCTGAGGCGGAAAGAAC
CAGCTGGGGCTCTAGGGGGTATCCCC
[124 nt withheld, positions 5417-5540]
C
[91 nt withheld, positions 5542-5632]
A
[49 nt withheld, positions 5634-5682]
CCTTTGACGTTGGAGTCCACGTTCTTT
[37 nt withheld, positions 5710-5746]
ACCCTATCTCGGTCTATTCTTTTGATTTATAAGGGATTTTGCCGATTTCGGCCTATTGGTTAAAAAATGA
GCTGATTTAACAAAAATTTAACGCGAATTAATTCTGTGGAATGTGTGTCAGTTAGGGTGTGGAAAGTCCC
CAGGCTCCCCAGCAGGCAGAAGTATGCAAAGCATGCATCTCAATTAGTCAGCAACCAGGTGTGGAAAGTC
CCCAGGCTCCCCAGCAGGCAGAAGTATGCAAAGCATGCATCTCAATTAGTCAGCAACCATAGTCCCGCCC
CTAACTCCGCCCATCCCGCCCCTAACTCCGCCCAGTTCCGCCCATTCTCCGCCCCATGGCTGACTAATTT
TTTTTATTTATGCAGAGGCCGAGGCCGCCTCTGCCTCTGAGCTATTCC
Features (pLannotate 1.2.2; 22 found; start..end, strand, type, name):
     92..139     +  promoter       EM7 promoter: synthetic bacterial promoter&nbsp
    158..556     +  CDS            BSD: blasticidin S deaminase; Aspergillus terreus BSD; confers resistance to blasticidin
    557..584     +  CDS            BleoR (fragment): antibiotic-binding protein; Sh ble from Streptoalloteichus hindustanus; confers resistance to bleomycin, phleomycin, and Zeocin™
    594..719     +  CDS            ble (fragment): BLE_KLEPN - Experimental evidence at protein level: Swiss-Prot protein existence level 1. Binding protein with a strong affinity to the bleomycin family of antibiotics. Binds to CL990; an antimitotic-antibiotic compound. From Klebsiella pneumoniae.
    714..835     +  polyA_signal   SV40 poly(A) signal: SV40 polyadenylation signal
    908..924     -  protein_bind   lac operator: The lac repressor binds to the lac operator to inhibit transcription in E. coli. This inhibition can be relieved by adding lactose or isopropyl-β-D-thiogalactopyranoside (IPTG). lac repressor encoded by lacI
    932..962     -  promoter       lac promoter: promoter for the E. coli lac operon
    977..998     -  protein_bind   CAP binding site: CAP binding activates transcription in the presence of cAMP. E. coli catabolite activator protein
   1011..1103    -  CDS            lacI (fragment): lac repressor; lacI; The lac repressor binds to the lac operator to inhibit transcription in E. coli. This inhibition can be relieved by adding lactose or isopropyl-β-D-thiogalactopyranoside (IPTG).
   1286..1874    -  rep_origin     ori: high-copy-number ColE1/pMB1/pBR322/pUC origin of replication
   2045..2905    -  CDS            AmpR: β-lactamase; bla; confers resistance to ampicillin, carbenicillin, and related antibiotics
   2906..3010    -  promoter       AmpR promoter: bla
   3069..3121    -  misc_feature   bom (fragment): basis of mobility region from pBR322
   3276..3655    +  enhancer       CMV enhancer: human cytomegalovirus immediate early enhancer
   3656..3859    +  promoter       CMV promoter: human cytomegalovirus (CMV) immediate early promoter
   3882..3918    +  misc_feature   MCS (fragment): multiple cloning site
   3931..4293    +  CDS            HV01_CANLF: Experimental evidence at protein level: Swiss-Prot protein existence level 1. From Canis lupus familiaris (Dog) (Canis familiaris).
   4375..5058    +  CDS            POLG_TEV (fragment): Experimental evidence at protein level: Swiss-Prot protein existence level 1. [Nuclear inclusion protein A]: has RNA-binding and proteolytic activities. From Tobacco etch virus (TEV).
   5147..5371    +  polyA_signal   bGH poly(A) signal: bovine growth hormone polyadenylation signal
   5375..5396    +  promoter       SV40 promoter (fragment): SV40 enhancer and early promoter
   5417..5845    +  rep_origin     f1 ori (sequence partly withheld): f1 bacteriophage origin of replication; arrow indicates direction of (+) strand synthesis
   5859..44      +  promoter       SV40 promoter (across the origin): SV40 enhancer and early promoter
