[The description below was written by a language model from this plasmid's Addgene catalogue record and pLannotate feature annotations shown in this document.]
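Description:
NbV5-TEV219 is a mammalian expression plasmid built on the Invitrogen pcDNA6/myc-His A backbone, carrying a synthetic insert of about 1.1 kb cloned between HindIII and XbaI. It is propagated in E. coli as a high-copy plasmid through a ColE1/pUC-type origin with ampicillin selection (AmpR under its own bla promoter), and it also carries an f1 origin. For selection in mammalian cells, a blasticidin S deaminase gene is driven by the SV40 early promoter, with an EM7 bacterial promoter immediately upstream and an SV40 polyadenylation signal downstream. The short bleomycin-resistance and lacI fragments flagged by the annotation appear to be backbone remnants rather than functional genes.

The payload is expressed from the CMV immediate-early enhancer and promoter and terminated by the bGH polyadenylation signal. It encodes a fusion of a V5-tag-directed nanobody with a C-terminal TEV219 moiety. The nanobody is annotated only by similarity to an immunoglobulin heavy-chain variable domain. The TEV portion matches a fragment of the tobacco etch virus nuclear inclusion protein A protease. The stated purpose is TANGO detection of V5-tagged proteins. In Tango-type assays, recruiting TEV protease to a target bearing a TEV cleavage site releases a tethered transcription factor that drives a reporter. Here the nanobody would deliver the protease to V5-tagged partners, which fits the associated work on intracellular biosensing of GPCR signalling, though the record does not describe the companion constructs.

Two full sequences are recorded, differing by 30 nt. The difference lies between the CMV promoter and the insert: a T7 promoter is annotated in the depositor sequence, whereas only a multiple cloning site fragment is annotated in the sequencing result. All other features match.
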