Addgene plasmid #201481: NbV5-TEV219
Purpose: TANGO detection of V5-tagged protein
Depositing lab: Patrick Giguère. Depositing organization: University of Ottawa. Publication: Development of a V5-tag-directed nanobody and its implementation as an intracellular biosensor of GPCR signalling. Zeghal M, Matte K, Venes A, Patel S, Laroche G, Sarvan S, Joshi M, Rain JC, Couture JF, Giguere PM. J Biol Chem. 2023 Jul 28:105107. doi: 10.1016/j.jbc.2023.105107. PubMed 37517699.
Backbone
  Vector backbone: pcDNA6/myc-His A
  Backbone manufacturer: Invitrogen
  Backbone size w/o insert (bp): 5126
  Vector type: Mammalian Expression
  Selectable markers: Blasticidin
Growth in bacteria
  Bacterial resistance: Ampicillin, 100 μg/mL
  Growth temperature: 37°C
  Growth strain: DH5alpha
  Copy number: High Copy
Gene/Insert
  Gene/Insert name: NbV5-TEV219
  Species: Synthetic
  Insert size (bp): 1116
  Promoter: CMV
  Tag / fusion protein: TEV219 (C terminal on insert)
  Cloning method: Restriction Enzyme; 5′ cloning site HindIII (not destroyed); 3′ cloning site XbaI (not destroyed)
  Sequencing primers: 5′ CMV-F; 3′ Bgh-R
Resource information
  A portion of this plasmid was derived from a plasmid made by: Synthetic
Terms and licenses: Academic/Nonprofit Terms; Industry Terms: Not Available to Industry
How to cite: NbV5-TEV219 was a gift from Patrick Giguère (Addgene plasmid # 201481 ; http://n2t.net/addgene:201481 ; RRID:Addgene_201481)
